Addgene plasmid #60858: pmCTIP2-N174
Purpose: Expresses CTIP2 under the EF1a promoter
Depositing lab: Andrew Yoo. Depositing organization: Washington University in Saint Louis. Publication: Generation of Human Striatal Neurons by MicroRNA-Dependent Direct Conversion of Fibroblasts. Victor MB, Richner M, Hermanstyne TO, Ransdell JL, Sobieski C, Deng PY, Klyachko VA, Nerbonne JM, Yoo AS. Neuron. 2014 Oct 22;84(2):311-23. doi: 10.1016/j.neuron.2014.10.016. Epub 2014 Oct 22. PubMed 25374357.
Backbone
  Vector backbone: N174
  Backbone manufacturer: Homemade
  Backbone size w/o insert (bp): 7673
  Total vector size (bp): 11304
  Vector type: Mammalian Expression, Lentiviral
  Selectable markers: Neomycin (select with G418)
Growth in bacteria
  Bacterial resistance: Ampicillin, 100 μg/mL
  Growth temperature: 37°C
  Growth strain: Stbl3
  Copy number: High Copy
Gene/Insert
  Gene/Insert name: CTIP2 isoform b (alt names: CTIP2; BCL11B)
  Species: M. musculus (mouse)
  Insert size (bp): 3631
  GenBank ID: NM_021399.2 NP_067374.2
  Entrez Gene: Bcl11b (a.k.a. 9130430L19Rik, B630002E05Rik, BCL-11B, Ctip2, Rit1)
  Promoter: EF1a
  Cloning method: Ligation Independent Cloning
  Sequencing primers: 5′ GGCACTTGATGTAATTCTCCTTG; 3′ GTGGATGTGGAATGTGTGCGA
Terms and licenses: Academic/Nonprofit Terms; Industry Terms: Not Available to Industry
How to cite: pmCTIP2-N174 was a gift from Andrew Yoo (Addgene plasmid # 60858 ; http://n2t.net/addgene:60858 ; RRID:Addgene_60858)
