[The description below was written by a language model from this plasmid's Addgene catalogue record and pLannotate feature annotations shown in this document.]
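Description:
pmCTIP2-N174 is an HIV-1-based lentiviral transfer plasmid for mammalian expression of mouse CTIP2 (Bcl11b, isoform b), built on the homemade N174 backbone. It is maintained in E. coli through a high-copy ColE1/pUC-type origin and an ampicillin resistance gene. The catalogue lists a recombination-deficient strain for propagation, as is usual for plasmids carrying repeated LTR sequences. The viral portion contains LTR sequences at both ends (annotated as truncated), the Ψ packaging signal with an adjoining gag fragment, the Rev response element for Rev-dependent nuclear export of the genomic RNA, and the cPPT/CTS element that aids nuclear import in transduced cells. Residual nef and rev fragments flanking these parts are leftovers of the parental viral genome rather than functional genes.

Between the LTRs, the human EF-1α core promoter with its first intron drives the Bcl11b coding sequence, giving strong constitutive expression in many mammalian cell types. The annotation tool flags the Bcl11b match as a fragment covering about 2.4 kb, whereas the catalogue gives an insert of roughly 3.6 kb. The record does not explain the difference. Downstream, a mouse PGK promoter independently drives the Tn5 neomycin phosphotransferase gene, so transduced cells can be selected with G418. A WPRE follows to enhance transcript stability and expression. No epitope tag or fluorescent reporter is annotated. The associated publication concerns microRNA-dependent direct conversion of human fibroblasts into striatal neurons, which is consistent with using this vector to deliver CTIP2, a zinc-finger transcription factor, as a neuronal fate-specifying factor in reprogramming experiments.
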