Features (pLannotate 1.2.2; 24 found; start..end, strand, type, name):
    377..634     +  LTR            5' LTR (truncated): truncated 5' long terminal repeat (LTR) from HIV-1
    681..806     +  misc_feature   HIV-1 Ψ: packaging signal of human immunodeficiency virus type 1
    790..1128    +  CDS            HIV-1 gag (fragment): gag protein from human immunodeficiency virus 1; gag
   1303..1536    +  misc_feature   RRE: The Rev response element (RRE) of HIV-1 allows for Rev-dependent mRNA export from the nucleus to the cytoplasm.
   1913..2013    +  CDS            Rev (fragment): human immunodeficiency virus 1 (HIV-1) Rev protein; rev; enhances nuclear export of unspliced and incompletely spliced viral mRNAs
   2028..2144    +  misc_feature   cPPT/CTS: central polypurine tract and central termination sequence of HIV-1
   2221..2432    +  promoter       EF-1α core promoter: core promoter for human elongation factor EF-1α
   2433..3371    +  intron         EF-1α intron A: intron upstream of the start codon of human EF-1α
   3399..5834    +  CDS            Bcl11b (fragment) (sequence partly withheld): BC11B_MOUSE - Also known as Ctip2, Rit1. Experimental evidence at protein level: Swiss-Prot protein existence level 1. Key regulator of both differentiation and survival of T- lymphocytes during thymocyte development in mammals (PubMed:12717433). Essential in controlling the responsiveness of hematopoietic stem cells to chemotactic signals by modulating the expression of receptors CCR7 and CCR9, which direct the movement of progenitor cells from the bone marrow to the thymus (By similarity). Is a regulator of IL2 promoter and enhances IL2 expression in activated CD4(+) T-lymphocytes (PubMed:16
   5878..6377    +  promoter       PGK promoter: mouse phosphoglycerate kinase 1 promoter
   6404..7198    +  CDS            NeoR/KanR: aminoglycoside phosphotransferase from Tn5; aph(3')-II (or nptII); confers resistance to neomycin, kanamycin, and G418 (Geneticin®)
   7222..7810    +  misc_feature   WPRE: woodchuck hepatitis virus posttranscriptional regulatory element
   7827..7931    +  CDS            nef (fragment): NEF_HV1Z2 - Experimental evidence at protein level: Swiss-Prot protein existence level 1. Extracellular Nef protein targets CD4(+) T-lymphocytes for apoptosis by interacting with CXCR4 surface receptors. From Human immunodeficiency virus type 1 group M subtype D (isolate Z2/CDC-Z34) (HIV-1).
   7930..8346    +  CDS            nef (fragment): NEF_HV1BR - Experimental evidence at protein level: Swiss-Prot protein existence level 1. Extracellular Nef protein targets CD4(+) T-lymphocytes for apoptosis by interacting with CXCR4 surface receptors (PubMed:14990729). From Human immunodeficiency virus type 1 group M subtype B (isolate BRU/LAI) (HIV-1).
   8394..8651    +  LTR            5' LTR (truncated): truncated 5' long terminal repeat (LTR) from HIV-1
   8802..8824    -  protein_bind   lac operator (fragment): The lac repressor binds to the lac operator to inhibit transcription in E. coli. This inhibition can be relieved by adding lactose or isopropyl-β-D-thiogalactopyranoside (IPTG). lac repressor encoded by lacI
   8828..8858    -  promoter       lac promoter: promoter for the E. coli lac operon
   8873..8894    -  protein_bind   CAP binding site: CAP binding activates transcription in the presence of cAMP. E. coli catabolite activator protein
   8907..8999    -  CDS            lacI (fragment): lac repressor; lacI; The lac repressor binds to the lac operator to inhibit transcription in E. coli. This inhibition can be relieved by adding lactose or isopropyl-β-D-thiogalactopyranoside (IPTG).
   9182..9767    -  rep_origin     ori: high-copy-number ColE1/pMB1/pBR322/pUC origin of replication
   9938..10798   -  CDS            AmpR: β-lactamase; bla; confers resistance to ampicillin, carbenicillin, and related antibiotics
  10799..10903   -  promoter       AmpR promoter: bla
  10951..11085   +  polyA_signal   SV40 poly(A) signal: SV40 polyadenylation signal
  11300..329     +  CDS            nef (fragment) (across the origin): NEF_HV1BR - Experimental evidence at protein level: Swiss-Prot protein existence level 1. Extracellular Nef protein targets CD4(+) T-lymphocytes for apoptosis by interacting with CXCR4 surface receptors (PubMed:14990729). From Human immunodeficiency virus type 1 group M subtype B (isolate BRU/LAI) (HIV-1).
>Addgene plasmid #60858 | pmCTIP2-N174 | depositor full sequence | sequence record 98130 | pmCTIP2-N174 sequence 11300 bps
TGGAAGGGCTAATTCACTCCCAAAGAAGACAAGATATCCTTGATCTGTGGATCTACCACACACAAGGCTA
CTTCCCTGATTAGCAGAACTACACACCAGGGCCAGGGGTCAGATATCCACTGACCTTTGGATGGTGCTAC
AAGCTAGTACCAGTTGAGCCAGATAAGGTAGAAGAGGCCAATAAAGGAGAGAACACCAGCTTGTTACACC
CTGTGAGCCTGCATGGGATGGATGACCCGGAGAGAGAAGTGTTAGAGTGGAGGTTTGACAGCCGCCTAGC
ATTTCATCACGTGGCCCGAGAGCTGCATCCGGAGTACTTCAAGAACTGCTGATATCGAGCTTGCTACAAG
GGACTTTCCGCTGGGGACTTTCCAGGGAGGCGTGGCCTGGGCGGGACTGGGGAGTGGCGAGCCCTCAGAT
CCTGCATATAAGCAGCTGCTTTTTGCCTGTACTGGGTCTCTCTGGTTAGACCAGATCTGAGCCTGGGAGC
TCTCTGGCTAACTAGGGAACCCACTGCTTAAGCCTCAATAAAGCTTGCCTTGAGTGCTTCAAGTAGTGTG
TGCCCGTCTGTTGTGTGACTCTGGTAACTAGAGATCCCTCAGACCCTTTTAGTCAGTGTGGAAAATCTCT
AGCAGTGGCGCCCGAACAGGGACTTGAAAGCGAAAGGGAAACCAGAGGAGCTCTCTCGACGCAGGACTCG
GCTTGCTGAAGCGCGCACGGCAAGAGGCGAGGGGCGGCGACTGGTGAGTACGCCAAAAATTTTGACTAGC
GGAGGCTAGAAGGAGAGAGATGGGTGCGAGAGCGTCAGTATTAAGCGGGGGAGAATTAGATCGCGATGGG
AAAAAATTCGGTTAAGGCCAGGGGGAAAGAAAAAATATAAATTAAAACATATAGTATGGGCAAGCAGGGA
GCTAGAACGATTCGCAGTTAATCCTGGCCTGTTAGAAACATCAGAAGGCTGTAGACAAATACTGGGACAG
CTACAACCATCCCTTCAGACAGGATCAGAAGAACTTAGATCATTATATAATACAGTAGCAACCCTCTATT
GTGTGCATCAAAGGATAGAGATAAAAGACACCAAGGAAGCTTTAGACAAGATAGAGGAAGAGCAAAACAA
AAGTAAGACCACCGCACAGCAAGCGGCCGGCCGCTGATCTTCAGACCTGGAGGAGGAGATATGAGGGACA
ATTGGAGAAGTGAATTATATAAATATAAAGTAGTAAAAATTGAACCATTAGGAGTAGCACCCACCAAGGC
AAAGAGAAGAGTGGTGCAGAGAGAAAAAAGAGCAGTGGGAATAGGAGCTTTGTTCCTTGGGTTCTTGGGA
GCAGCAGGAAGCACTATGGGCGCAGCGTCAATGACGCTGACGGTACAGGCCAGACAATTATTGTCTGGTA
TAGTGCAGCAGCAGAACAATTTGCTGAGGGCTATTGAGGCGCAACAGCATCTGTTGCAACTCACAGTCTG
GGGCATCAAGCAGCTCCAGGCAAGAATCCTGGCTGTGGAAAGATACCTAAAGGATCAACAGCTCCTGGGG
ATTTGGGGTTGCTCTGGAAAACTCATTTGCACCACTGCTGTGCCTTGGAATGCTAGTTGGAGTAATAAAT
CTCTGGAACAGATTTGGAATCACACGACCTGGATGGAGTGGGACAGAGAAATTAACAATTACACAAGCTT
AATACACTCCTTAATTGAAGAATCGCAAAACCAGCAAGAAAAGAATGAACAAGAATTATTGGAATTAGAT
AAATGGGCAAGTTTGTGGAATTGGTTTAACATAACAAATTGGCTGTGGTATATAAAATTATTCATAATGA
TAGTAGGAGGCTTGGTAGGTTTAAGAATAGTTTTTGCTGTACTTTCTATAGTGAATAGAGTTAGGCAGGG
ATATTCACCATTATCGTTTCAGACCCACCTCCCAACCCCGAGGGGACCCGACAGGCCCGAAGGAATAGAA
GAAGAAGGTGGAGAGAGAGACAGAGACAGATCCATTCGATTAGTGAACGGATCTCGACGGTATCGCCTTT
AAAAGAAAAGGGGGGATTGGGGGGTACAGTGCAGGGGAAAGAATAGTAGACATAATAGCAACAGACATAC
AAACTAAAGAACTACAAAAACAAATTACAAAAATTCAAAATTTTCGGGTTTATTACAGGGACAGCAGAGA
TCCAGTTTATCGATGAGGCCCTTTCGTCTTCACTCGAGGTGCCCGTCAGTGGGCAGAGCGCACATCGCCC
ACAGTCCCCGAGAAGTTGGGGGGAGGGGTCGGCAATTGAACCGGTGCCTAGAGAAGGTGGCGCGGGGTAA
ACTGGGAAAGTGATGTCGTGTACTGGCTCCGCCTTTTTCCCGAGGGTGGGGGAGAACCGTATATAAGTGC
AGTAGTCGCCGTGAACGTTCTTTTTCGCAACGGGTTTGCCGCCAGAACACAGGTAAGTGCCGTGTGTGGT
TCCCGCGGGCCTGGCCTCTTTACGGGTTATGGCCCTTGCGTGCCTTGAATTACTTCCACCTGGCTGCAGT
ACGTGATTCTTGATCCCGAGCTTCGGGTTGGAAGTGGGTGGGAGAGTTCGAGGCCTTGCGCTTAAGGAGC
CCCTTCGCCTCGTGCTTGAGTTGAGGCCTGGCCTGGGCGCTGGGGCCGCCGCGTGCGAATCTGGTGGCAC
CTTCGCGCCTGTCTCGCTGCTTTCGATAAGTCTCTAGCCATTTAAAATTTTTGATGACCTGCTGCGACGC
TTTTTTTCTGGCAAGATAGTCTTGTAAATGCGGGCCAAGATCTGCACACTGGTATTTCGGTTTTTGGGGC
CGCGGGCGGCGACGGGGCCCGTGCGTCCCAGCGCACATGTTCGGCGAGGCGGGGCCTGCGAGCGCGGCCA
CCGAGAATCGGACGGGGGTAGTCTCAAGCTGGCCGGCCTGCTCTGGTGCCTGGCCTCGCGCCGCCGTGTA
TCGCCCCGCCCTGGGCGGCAAGGCTGGCCCGGTCGGCACCAGTTGCGTGAGCGGAAAGATGGCCGCTTCC
CGGCCCTGCTGCAGGGAGCTCAAAATGGAGGACGCGGCGCTCGGGAGAGCGGGCGGGTGAGTCACCCACA
CAAAGGAAAAGGGCCTTTCCGTCCTCAGCCGTCGCTTCATGTGACTCCACGGAGTACCGGGCGCCGTCCA
GGCACCTCGATTAGTTCTCGAGCTTTTGGAGTACGTCGTCTTTAGGTTGGGGGGAGGGGTTTTATGCGAT
GGAGTTTCCCCACACTGAGTGGGTGGAGACTGAAGTTAGGCCAGCTTGGCACTTGATGTAATTCTCCTTG
GAATTTGCCCTTTTTGAGTTTGGATCTTGGTTCATTCTCAAGCCTCAGACAGTGGTTCAAAGTTTTTTTC
TTCCATTTCAGGTGTCGTGAGGATCCGCGGCCGCCACCATGTCCCGCCGCAAACAGGGCAACCCGCAGCA
CTTGTCCCAGAGGGAACTCATCACGCCAGAGGCTGACCATGTGGAGGCTACCATCCTCGAGGAAGACGAG
GGTCTGGAGATAGAGGAGCCTAGCAGCCTGGGGCTGATGGTGGGAGGCCCCGACCCTGATCTACTCACCT
GTGGCCAGTGTCAGATGAACTTCCCGCTGGGGGACATCCTGGTTTTTATAGAGCACAAGAAGAAACAGTG
TGGAGGCCTGGGCCCCTGCTACGACAAGGTCCTGGACAAGAGCAGTCCACCTCCCTCCTCTCGCTCTGAG
CTCAGGAGAGTATCTGAGCCAGTGGAGATCGGGATCCAGGTCACCCCTGATGAAGATGACCACCTACTGT
CACCCACGAAAGGCATCTGTCCCAAGCAGGAGAACATTGCAGGTAAAGATGAGCCTTCCAGCTACATTTG
CACAACATGCAAGCAGCCCTTCAACAGCGCCTGGTTCCTGCTGCAGCACGCACAGAACACGCATGGCTTC
CGAATCTACCTGGAGCCTGGGCCGGCCAGCACCTCGCTCACGCCCAGGCTCACCATCCCGCCACCGCTCG
GGCCGGAGACCGTGGCGCAGTCCCCACTCATGAATTTCCTGGGGGACAGCAATCCTTTCAACCTGCTGCG
CATGACGGGCCCCATCCTGCGGGACCACCCTGGCTTCGGTGAGGGCCGCTTGCCAGGTACGCCACCGCTC
TTCAGCCCACCGCCACGCCATCACTTGGACCCACACCGCCTCAGTGCAGAGGAGATGGGGCTCGTGGCCC
AGCACCCCAGTGCCTTCGACCGAGTCATGCGCCTGAACCCCATGGCCATAGACTCTCCTGCCATGGACTT
CTCCCGGCGGCTGCGAGAACTGGCCGGCAACAGCTCCACGCCGCCGCCCGTGTCCCCAGGCCGTGGCAAC
CCTATGCACCGGCTGCTGAACCCTTTCCAGCCCAGTCCCAAGTCCCCGTTCCTCAGCACGCCACCGCTGC
CACCCATGCCTGCGGGCACACCGCCACCGCAGCCGCCTGCCAAG
[153 nt withheld, positions 4455-4607]
CACATGCACAAGGCGGGCTCTCTGGCTGGCCGCTCAGACGACGGGCTCTCAGCTGCCAGCTCCCCTGAGC
CGGGCACCAGCGAGCTGCCAGGTGACCTGAAAGCGGCCGATGGCGACTTCCGCCACCATGAGAGCGACCC
ATCTCTGGGCCCCGAGCCTGAGGACGACGAGGACGAGGAGGAGGAAGAAGAGGAGCTGCTGCTGGAGAAC
GAGAGCCGGCCTGAGTCGAGCTTCAGCATGGACTCGGAGCTGGGCCGTGGCCGCGAGAACGGAGGTGGTG
TGCCACCGGGGGTGGCGGGCGCAGGGGCTGCAGCTGCGGCTCTGGCGGATGAGAAGGCTCTGGCCCTGGG
CAAGGTGATGGAGGACGCAGGGCTGGGCGCACTGCCGCAGTATGGGGAGAAGCGGGGCGCCTTCCTGAAG
CGTGCAGGCGACACGGGTGATGCCGGAGCTGTTGGCTGTGGGGACGCGGGTGCACCGGGTGCAGTGAACG
GGCGCGGCGGGGCCTTCGCGCCAGGCGCAGAGCCCTTTCCAGCTCTCTTCCCACGCAAGCCAGCACCGCT
GCCCAGCCCTGGGCTCGGTGGTCCCGCGCTGCACGCGGCCAAGCGCATCAAGGTGGAGAAAGACCTGGAG
CTGCCACCTGCCGCCCTCATCCCATCTGAGAACGTGTACTCGCAGTGGCTCGTGGGCTACGCAGCATCGC
GCCACTTCATGAAGGACCCATTCCTGGGCTTCACGGATGCGCGCCAGTCGCCTTTCGCCACATCGTCGGA
ACATTCCTCTGAGAACGGCAGCCTGCGCTTCTCAACGCCACCCGGGGACCTGCTGGACGGCGGGCTGTCC
GGGCGCAGTGGCACGGCGAGCGGGGGCAGCACACCTCACCTGGGTGGTCCGGGTCCTGGGAGGCCGAGCT
CCAAGGAGGGCCGCCGCAGCGACACATGTGAGTACTGCGGCAAGGTCTTCAAGAACTGTAGCAACCTGAC
GGTGCACCGGAGGAGCCACACCGGCGAGCGGCCTTACAAGTGCGAGCTGTGCAACTACGCGTGTGCGCAG
AGCAGCAAGCTCACGCGCCACATGAAGACGCACGGGCAGATCGGCAAGGAGGTGTACCGCTGCGACATCT
GCCAGATGCCCTTCAGCGTCTACAGCACCCTGGAGAAACACATGAAAAAGTGGCACGGTGAACACTTGCT
GACTAATGATGTCAAAATCGAGCAGGCTGAGAGGAGCTAAGGCCGCGCCGGCTCTAGATCGCGAACGCGT
GAATTCTACCGGGTAGGGGAGGCGCTTTTCCCAAGGCAGTCTGGAGCATGCGCTTTAGCAGCCCCGCTGG
GCACTTGGCGCTACACAAGTGGCCTCTGGCCTCGCACACATTCCACATCCACCGGTAGGCGCCAACCGGC
TCCGTTCTTTGGTGGCCCCTTCGCGCCACCTTCTACTCCTCCCCTAGTCAGGAAGTTCCCCCCCGCCCCG
CAGCTCGCGTCGTGCAGGACGTGACAAATGGAAGTAGCACGTCTCACTAGTCTCGTGCAGATGGACAGCA
CCGCTGAGCAATGGAAGCGGGTAGGCCTTTGGGGCAGCGGCCAATAGCAGCTTTGCTCCTTCGCTTTCTG
GGCTCAGAGGCTGGGAAGGGGTGGGTCCGGGGGCGGGCTCAGGGGCGGGCTCAGGGGCGGGGCGGGCGCC
CGAAGGTCCTCCGGAGGCCCGGCATTCTGCACGCTTCAAAAGCGCACGTCTGCCGCGCTGTTCTCCTCTT
CCTCATCTCCGGGCCTTTCGACCTGCAGCCCAAGCTTCCTAGGACCATGATTGAACAAGATGGATTGCAC
GCAGGTTCTCCGGCCGCTTGGGTGGAGAGGCTATTCGGCTATGACTGGGCACAACAGACAATCGGCTGCT
CTGATGCCGCCGTGTTCCGGCTGTCAGCGCAGGGGCGCCCGGTTCTTTTTGTCAAGACCGACCTGTCCGG
TGCCCTGAATGAACTGCAAGACGAGGCAGCGCGGCTATCGTGGCTGGCCACGACGGGCGTTCCTTGCGCA
GCTGTGCTCGACGTTGTCACTGAAGCGGGAAGGGACTGGCTGCTATTGGGCGAAGTGCCGGGGCAGGATC
TCCTGTCATCTCACCTTGCTCCTGCCGAGAAAGTATCCATCATGGCTGATGCAATGCGGCGGCTGCATAC
GCTTGATCCGGCTACCTGCCCATTCGACCACCAAGCGAAACATCGCATCGAGCGAGCACGTACTCGGATG
GAAGCCGGTCTTGTCGATCAGGATGATCTGGACGAAGAGCATCAGGGGCTCGCGCCAGCCGAACTGTTCG
CCAGGCTCAAGGCGAGCATGCCCGACGGCGAGGATCTCGTCGTGACCCATGGCGATGCCTGCTTGCCGAA
TATCATGGTGGAAAATGGCCGCTTTTCTGGATTCATCGACTGTGGCCGGCTGGGTGTGGCGGACCGCTAT
CAGGACATAGCGTTGGCTACCCGTGATATTGCTGAAGAGCTTGGCGGCGAATGGGCTGACCGCTTCCTCG
TGCTTTACGGTATCGCCGCTCCCGATTCGCAGCGCATCGCCTTCTATCGCCTTCTTGACGAGTTCTTCTG
ACCCGGGCGGGGCGCGTCTGGAACAATCAACCTCTGGATTACAAAATTTGTGAAAGATTGACTGGTATTC
TTAACTATGTTGCTCCTTTTACGCTATGTGGATACGCTGCTTTAATGCCTTTGTATCATGCTATTGCTTC
CCGTATGGCTTTCATTTTCTCCTCCTTGTATAAATCCTGGTTGCTGTCTCTTTATGAGGAGTTGTGGCCC
GTTGTCAGGCAACGTGGCGTGGTGTGCACTGTGTTTGCTGACGCAACCCCCACTGGTTGGGGCATTGCCA
CCACCTGTCAGCTCCTTTCCGGGACTTTCGCTTTCCCCCTCCCTATTGCCACGGCGGAACTCATCGCCGC
CTGCCTTGCCCGCTGCTGGACAGGGGCTCGGCTGTTGGGCACTGACAATTCCGTGGTGTTGTCGGGGAAG
CTGACGTCCTTTCCATGGCTGCTCGCCTGTGTTGCCACCTGGATTCTGCGCGGGACGTCCTTCTGCTACG
TCCCTTCGGCCCTCAATCCAGCGGACCTTCCTTCCCGCGGCCTGCTGCCGGCTCTGCGGCCTCTTCCGCG
TCTTCGCCTTCGCCCTCAGACGAGTCGGATCTCCCTTTGGGCCGCCTCCCCGCCTGGAATTAATTCTGCA
GTCGAGACCTAGAAAAACATGGAGCAATCACAAGTAGCAATACAGCAGCTACCAATGCTGATTGTGCCTG
GCTAGAAGCACAAGAGGAGGAGGAGGTGGGTTTTTCCAGTCACACCTCAGGTACCTTTAAGACCAATGAC
TTACAAGGCAGCTGTAGATCTTAGCCACTTTTTAAAAGAAAAGAGGGGACTGGAAGGGCTAATTCACTCC
CAACGAAGACAAGATATCCTTGATCTGTGGATCTACCACACACAAGGCTACTTCCCTGATTAGCAGAACT
ACACACCAGGGCCAGGGGTCAGATATCCACTGACCTTTGGATGGTGCTACAAGCTAGTACCAGTTGAGCC
AGATAAGGTAGAAGAGGCCAATAAAGGAGAGAACACCAGCTTGTTACACCCTGTGAGCCTGCATGGGATG
GATGACCCGGAGAGAGAAGTGTTAGAGTGGAGGTTTGACAGCCGCCTAGCATTTCATCACGTGGCCCGAG
AGCTGCATCCGGAGTACTTCAAGAACTGCTGATATCGAGCTTGCTACAAGGGACTTTCCGCTGGGGACTT
TCCAGGGAGGCGTGGCCTGGGCGGGACTGGGGAGTGGCGAGCCCTCAGATCCTGCATATAAGCAGCTGCT
TTTTGCCTGTACTGGGTCTCTCTGGTTAGACCAGATCTGAGCCTGGGAGCTCTCTGGCTAACTAGGGAAC
CCACTGCTTAAGCCTCAATAAAGCTTGCCTTGAGTGCTTCAAGTAGTGTGTGCCCGTCTGTTGTGTGACT
CTGGTAACTAGAGATCCCTCAGACCCTTTTAGTCAGTGTGGAAAATCTCTAGCAGTAGTAGTTCATGTCA
TCTTATTATTCAGTATTTATAACTTGCAAAGAAATGAATATCAGAGAGTGAGAGGCCTTGACATTGCTAG
CGTTTTACCGTCGACCTCTAGCTAGAGCTTGGCGTAATCATGGTCATAGCTGTTTCCTGTGTGAAATTGT
TATCCGCTCACAATTCCACACAACATACGAGCCGGAAGCATAAAGTGTAAAGCCTGGGGTGCCTAATGAG
TGAGCTAACTCACATTAATTGCGTTGCGCTCACTGCCCGCTTTCCAGTCGGGAAACCTGTCGTGCCAGCT
GCATTAATGAATCGGCCAACGCGCGGGGAGAGGCGGTTTGCGTATTGGGCGCTCTTCCGCTTCCTCGCTC
ACTGACTCGCTGCGCTCGGTCGTTCGGCTGCGGCGAGCGGTATCAGCTCACTCAAAGGCGGTAATACGGT
TATCCACAGAATCAGGGGATAACGCAGGAAAGAACATGTGAGCAAAAGGCCAGCAAAAGGCCAGGAACCG
TAAAAAGGCCGCGTTGCTGGCGTTTTTCCATAGGCTCCGCCCCCCTGACGAGCATCACAAAAATCGACGC
TCAAGTCAGAGGTGGCGAAACCCGACAGGACTATAAAGATACCAGGCGTTTCCCCCTGGAAGCTCCCTCG
TGCGCTCTCCTGTTCCGACCCTGCCGCTTACCGGATACCTGTCCGCCTTTCTCCCTTCGGGAAGCGTGGC
GCTTTCTCATAGCTCACGCTGTAGGTATCTCAGTTCGGTGTAGGTCGTTCGCTCCAAGCTGGGCTGTGTG
CACGAACCCCCCGTTCAGCCCGACCGCTGCGCCTTATCCGGTAACTATCGTCTTGAGTCCAACCCGGTAA
GACACGACTTATCGCCACTGGCAGCAGCCACTGGTAACAGGATTAGCAGAGCGAGGTATGTAGGCGGTGC
TACAGAGTTCTTGAAGTGGTGGCCTAACTACGGCTACACTAGAAGAACAGTATTTGGTATCTGCGCTCTG
CTGAAGCCAGTTACCTTCGGAAAAAGAGTTGGTAGCTCTTGATCCGGCAAACAAACCACCGCTGGTAGCG
GTTTTTTTGTTTGCAAGCAGCAGATTACGCGCAGAAAAAAAGGATCTCAAGAAGATCCTTTGATCTTTTC
TACGGGGTCTGACGCTCAGTGGAACGAAAACTCACGTTAAGGGATTTTGGTCATGAGATTATCAAAAAGG
ATCTTCACCTAGATCCTTTTAAATTAAAAATGAAGTTTTAAATCAATCTAAAGTATATATGAGTAAACTT
GGTCTGACAGTTACCAATGCTTAATCAGTGAGGCACCTATCTCAGCGATCTGTCTATTTCGTTCATCCAT
AGTTGCCTGACTCCCCGTCGTGTAGATAACTACGATACGGGAGGGCTTACCATCTGGCCCCAGTGCTGCA
ATGATACCGCGAGACCCACGCTCACCGGCTCCAGATTTATCAGCAATAAACCAGCCAGCCGGAAGGGCCG
AGCGCAGAAGTGGTCCTGCAACTTTATCCGCCTCCATCCAGTCTATTAATTGTTGCCGGGAAGCTAGAGT
AAGTAGTTCGCCAGTTAATAGTTTGCGCAACGTTGTTGCCATTGCTACAGGCATCGTGGTGTCACGCTCG
TCGTTTGGTATGGCTTCATTCAGCTCCGGTTCCCAACGATCAAGGCGAGTTACATGATCCCCCATGTTGT
GCAAAAAAGCGGTTAGCTCCTTCGGTCCTCCGATCGTTGTCAGAAGTAAGTTGGCCGCAGTGTTATCACT
CATGGTTATGGCAGCACTGCATAATTCTCTTACTGTCATGCCATCCGTAAGATGCTTTTCTGTGACTGGT
GAGTACTCAACCAAGTCATTCTGAGAATAGTGTATGCGGCGACCGAGTTGCTCTTGCCCGGCGTCAATAC
GGGATAATACCGCGCCACATAGCAGAACTTTAAAAGTGCTCATCATTGGAAAACGTTCTTCGGGGCGAAA
ACTCTCAAGGATCTTACCGCTGTTGAGATCCAGTTCGATGTAACCCACTCGTGCACCCAACTGATCTTCA
GCATCTTTTACTTTCACCAGCGTTTCTGGGTGAGCAAAAACAGGAAGGCAAAATGCCGCAAAAAAGGGAA
TAAGGGCGACACGGAAATGTTGAATACTCATACTCTTCCTTTTTCAATATTATTGAAGCATTTATCAGGG
TTATTGTCTCATGAGCGGATACATATTTGAATGTATTTAGAAAAATAAACAAATAGGGGTTCCGCGCACA
TTTCCCCGAAAAGTGCCACCTGACGTCGACGGATCGGGAGATCAACTTGTTTATTGCAGCTTATAATGGT
TACAAATAAAGCAATAGCATCACAAATTTCACAAATAAAGCATTTTTTTCACTGCATTCTAGTTGTGGTT
TGTCCAAACTCATCAATGTATCTTATCATGTCTGGATCAACTGGATAACTCAAGCTAACCAAAATCATCC
CAAACTTCCCACCCCATACCCTATTACCACTGCCAATTACCTAGTGGTTTCATTTACTCTAAACCTGTGA
TTCCTCTGAATTATTTTCATTTTAAAGAAATTGTATTTGTTAAATATGTACTACAAACTTAGTAGTTTTT
AAAGAAATTGTATTTGTTAAATATGTACTACAAACTTAGTAGT
