>Addgene plasmid #60858 | pmCTIP2-N174 | addgene partial sequence | sequence record 100208 | MSCV_C_rev2 5'-ggccagaggccacttgtgtagcgcc-3'
CCAGCGGGGCTGCTAAAGCGCATGCTCCAGACTGCCTTGGGAAAAGCGCCTCCCCTACCCGGTAGAATTC
ACGCGTTCGCGATCTAGAGCCGGCGCGGCCTTAGCTCCTCTCAGCCTGCTCGATTTTGACATCATTAGTC
AGCAAGTGTTCACCGTGCCACTTTTTCATGTGTTTCTCCAGGGTGCTGTAGACGCTGAAGGGCATCTGGC
AGATGTCGCAGCGGTACACCTCCTTGCCGATCTGCCCGTGCGTCTTCATGTGGCGCGTGAGCTTGCTGCT
CTGCGCACACGCGTAGTTGCACAGCTCGCACTTGTAAGGCCGCTCGCCGGTGTGGCTCCTCCGGTGCACC
GTCAGGTTGCTACAGTTCTTGAAGACCTTGCCGCAGTACTCACATGTGTCGCTGCGGCGGCCCTCCTTGG
AGCTCGGCCTCCCAGGACCCGGACCACCCAGGTGAGGTGTGCTGCCCCCGCTCGCCGTGCCACTGCGCCC
GGACAGCCCGCCGTCCAGCAGGTCCCCGGGTGGCGTTGAGAAGCGCAGGCTGCCGTTCTCAGAGGAATGT
TCCGACGATGTGGCGAAAGGCGACTGGCGCGCATCCGTGAAGCCCAGGAATGGGTCCTTCATGAAGTGGC
GCGATGCTGCGTAGCCCACGAGCCACTGCGAGTACACGTTCTCAGATGGGATGAGGGCGGCAGGTGGCAG
CTCCAGGTCTTTCTCCACCTTGATGCGCTTGGCCGCGTGCAGCGCGGGACCACCGAGCCCAGGGCTGGGC
AGCGGTGCTGGCTTGCGTGGGAAGAGAGCTGGAAAGGGCTCTGCGCCTGGCGCGAAGGCCCCGCCGCGCC
CGTTCACTGCACCCGGTGCACCCGCGTCCCCACAGCCAACAGCTCCGGCATCACCCGTGTCGCCTGCACG
CTTCAGGAAGGCGCCCCGCTTCTCCCCATACTGCG
