>Addgene plasmid #60858 | pmCTIP2-N174 | addgene partial sequence | sequence record 100209 | EF1a-F 5'-TCAAGCCTCAGACAGTGGTTC-3'
TTTCAGGTGTCGTGAGGATCCGCGGCCGCCACCATGTCCCGCCGCAAACAGGGCAACCCGCAGCACTTGT
CCCAGAGGGAACTCATCACGCCAGAGGCTGACCATGTGGAGGCTACCATCCTCGAGGAAGACGAGGGTCT
GGAGATAGAGGAGCCTAGCAGCCTGGGGCTGATGGTGGGAGGCCCCGACCCTGATCTACTCACCTGTGGC
CAGTGTCAGATGAACTTCCCGCTGGGGGACATCCTGGTTTTTATAGAGCACAAGAAGAAACAGTGTGGAG
GCCTGGGCCCCTGCTACGACAAGGTCCTGGACAAGAGCAGTCCACCTCCCTCCTCTCGCTCTGAGCTCAG
GAGAGTATCTGAGCCAGTGGAGATCGGGATCCAGGTCACCCCTGATGAAGATGACCACCTACTGTCACCC
ACGAAAGGCATCTGTCCCAAGCAGGAGAACATTGCAGGTAAAGATGAGCCTTCCAGCTACATTTGCACAA
CATGCAAGCAGCCCTTCAACAGCGCCTGGTTCCTGCTGCAGCACGCACAGAACACGCATGGCTTCCGAAT
CTACCTGGAGCCTGGGCCGGCCAGCACCTCGCTCACGCCCAGGCTCACCATCCCGCCACCGCTCGGGCCG
GAGACCGTGGCGCAGTCCCCACTCATGAATTTCCTGGGGGACAGCAATCCTTTCAACCTGCTGCGCATGA
CGGGCCCCATCCTGCGGGACCACCCTGGCTTCGGTGAGGGCCGCTTGCCAGGTACGCCACCGCTCTTCAG
CCCACCGCCACGCCATCACTTGGACCC
